Addgene plasmid #166755: mCerulean3-39aa-Venus-pEGFP-C3
Purpose: For expression of mCerulean3 linked to Venus by 39 amino acid linker
Depositing lab: David Andrews. Depositing organization: Sunnybrook Research Institute. Publication: Efficacy and specificity of inhibitors of BCL-2 family protein interactions assessed by affinity measurements in live cells. Osterlund EJ, Hirmiz N, Pemberton JM, Nougarede A, Liu Q, Leber B, Fang Q, Andrews DW. Sci Adv. 2022 Apr 22;8(16):eabm7375. doi: 10.1126/sciadv.abm7375. Epub 2022 Apr 20. PubMed 35442739.
Backbone
  Vector backbone: pEGFP-C3
  Vector type: Mammalian Expression
  Selectable markers: Neomycin (select with G418)
Growth in bacteria
  Bacterial resistance: Kanamycin, 50 μg/mL
  Growth temperature: 37°C
  Growth strain: DH5alpha
  Copy number: High Copy
Gene/Insert
  Gene/Insert name: mCerulean3-39aa-Venus (alt name: mCerulean3 and Venus fluorophores linked together)
  Species: Synthetic
  Promoter: CMV
  Cloning method: Restriction Enzyme; 5′ cloning site Unknown (unknown if destroyed); 3′ cloning site Unknown (unknown if destroyed)
  Sequencing primers: 5′ TGACGCAAATGGGCGGTAGG; 3′ TCGCCCTTTGACGTTGGAGTCCAC
Resource information
  A portion of this plasmid was derived from a plasmid made by: mCerulean3 received from Mark Rizzo PMID: 21479270 and cloned into this plasmid
Terms and licenses: Academic/Nonprofit Terms; Industry Terms: Not Available to Industry
Depositor comments: Donor:acceptor linker construct with 39 amino acid flexible linker joining the mCerulean3 to Venus.
How to cite: mCerulean3-39aa-Venus-pEGFP-C3 was a gift from David Andrews (Addgene plasmid # 166755 ; http://n2t.net/addgene:166755 ; RRID:Addgene_166755)
