[The description below was written by a language model from this plasmid's Addgene catalogue record and pLannotate feature annotations shown in this document.]
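Description:
mCerulean3-39aa-Venus-pEGFP-C3 is a mammalian expression plasmid of about 5.5 kb built on the pEGFP-C3 backbone, in which a synthetic tandem fluorescent protein fusion occupies the position downstream of the promoter. The human cytomegalovirus immediate early enhancer and promoter drive a single open reading frame consisting of the cyan fluorescent protein mCerulean3, a flexible 39 amino acid linker (which the feature table shows as a gap containing a remnant of the multiple cloning site), and the yellow fluorescent protein Venus. The transcript is terminated by an SV40 polyadenylation signal. A short match to SV40 large T antigen just after Venus is probably a trace of the SV40 sequence flanking that signal, not a functional element. The restriction sites used for cloning are not recorded.

Propagation in E. coli relies on a high-copy ColE1/pUC-type origin, and an f1 origin is also present. A single NeoR/KanR (aminoglycoside phosphotransferase) gene serves both hosts. The bacterial bla promoter drives it for kanamycin selection, and the SV40 enhancer/early promoter, with an HSV TK polyadenylation signal, drives it for G418 selection of transfected mammalian cells. The small RSF ori, ble and bGH poly(A) fragments detected by the annotation are partial matches and probably do not function.

The depositor describes the plasmid as a donor:acceptor linker construct. Tethering mCerulean3 (donor) to Venus (acceptor) in a fixed 1:1 ratio at a defined separation suits it for use as a FRET reference standard in live cells. This fits the associated work, which measured protein interaction affinities among BCL-2 family members.
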