Features (pLannotate 1.2.2; 16 found; start..end, strand, type, name):
      4..38      +  rep_origin     RSF ori (fragment): Plasmids containing the RSF 1030 origin of replication can be propagated in E. coli cells that contain additional plasmids with compatible origins.
    106..409     +  enhancer       CMV enhancer: human cytomegalovirus immediate early enhancer
    410..613     +  promoter       CMV promoter: human cytomegalovirus (CMV) immediate early promoter
    658..1374    +  CDS            mCerulean3: mCerulean3 is a basic (constitutively fluorescent) cyan fluorescent protein published in 2011, derived from Aequorea victoria. It is reported to be a somewhat slowly-maturing monomer with very low acid sensitivity.
   1375..1393    +  misc_feature   MCS (fragment): multiple cloning site
   1492..2208    +  CDS            Venus: Venus is a basic (constitutively fluorescent) yellow fluorescent protein published in 2002, derived from Aequorea victoria. It is reported to be a rapidly-maturing weak dimer with moderate acid sensitivity.
   2219..2302    +  CDS            large T antigen (fragment): large T antigen from SV40 (simian virus 40)
   2325..2446    +  polyA_signal   SV40 poly(A) signal: SV40 polyadenylation signal
   2480..2908    -  rep_origin     f1 ori (sequence partly withheld): f1 bacteriophage origin of replication; arrow indicates direction of (+) strand synthesis
   2935..3039    +  promoter       AmpR promoter: bla
   3041..3398    +  promoter       SV40 promoter: SV40 enhancer and early promoter
   3433..4227    +  CDS            NeoR/KanR: aminoglycoside phosphotransferase from Tn5; aph(3')-II (or nptII); confers resistance to neomycin, kanamycin, and G418 (Geneticin®)
   4248..4400    +  CDS            ble (fragment): BLE_KLEPN - Experimental evidence at protein level: Swiss-Prot protein existence level 1. Binding protein with a strong affinity to the bleomycin family of antibiotics. Binds to CL990; an antimitotic-antibiotic compound. From Klebsiella pneumoniae.
   4459..4506    +  polyA_signal   HSV TK poly(A) signal: herpes simplex virus thymidine kinase polyadenylation signal (Cole and Stacy, 1985)
   4597..4613    -  polyA_signal   bGH poly(A) signal (fragment): bovine growth hormone polyadenylation signal
   4835..5423    +  rep_origin     ori: high-copy-number ColE1/pMB1/pBR322/pUC origin of replication
>Addgene plasmid #166755 | mCerulean3-39aa-Venus-pEGFP-C3 | addgene full sequence | sequence record 329014 | Addgene NGS Result
GCGTTATCCCCTGATTCTGTGGATAACCGTATTACCGCCATGCATTAGTTATTAATAGTAATCAATTACG
GGGTCATTAGTTCATAGCCCATATATGGAGTTCCGCGTTACATAACTTACGGTAAATGGCCCGCCTGGCT
GACCGCCCAACGACCCCCGCCCATTGACGTCAATAATGACGTATGTTCCCATAGTAACGCCAATAGGGAC
TTTCCATTGACGTCAATGGGTGGAGTATTTACGGTAAACTGCCCACTTGGCAGTACATCAAGTGTATCAT
ATGCCAAGTACGCCCCCTATTGACGTCAATGACGGTAAATGGCCCGCCTGGCATTATGCCCAGTACATGA
CCTTATGGGACTTTCCTACTTGGCAGTACATCTACGTATTAGTCATCGCTATTACCATGGTGATGCGGTT
TTGGCAGTACATCAATGGGCGTGGATAGCGGTTTGACTCACGGGGATTTCCAAGTCTCCACCCCATTGAC
GTCAATGGGAGTTTGTTTTGGCACCAAAATCAACGGGACTTTCCAAAATGTCGTAACAACTCCGCCCCAT
TGACGCAAATGGGCGGTAGGCGTGTACGGTGGGAGGTCTATATAAGCAGAGCTGGTTTAGTGAACCGTCA
GATCCGCTAGCGCTACCGGTCGCCACCATGGTGAGCAAGGGCGAGGAGCTGTTCACCGGGGTGGTGCCCA
TCCTGGTCGAGCTGGACGGCGACGTAAACGGCCACAAGTTCAGCGTGTCCGGCGAGGGCGAGGGCGATGC
CACCTACGGCAAGCTGACCCTGAAGTTCATCTGCACCACCGGCAAGCTGCCCGTGCCCTGGCCCACCCTC
GTGACCACCCTGAGCTGGGGCGTGCAGTGCTTCGCCCGCTACCCCGACCACATGAAGCAGCACGACTTCT
TCAAGTCCGCCATGCCCGAAGGCTACGTCCAGGAGCGCACCATCTTCTTCAAGGACGACGGCAACTACAA
GACCCGCGCCGAGGTGAAGTTCGAGGGCGACACCCTGGTGAACCGCATCGAGCTGAAGGGCATCGACTTC
AAGGAGGACGGCAACATCCTGGGGCACAAGCTGGAGTACAACGCCATCCACGGCAACGTCTATATCACCG
CCGACAAGCAGAAGAACGGCATCAAGGCCAACTTCGGCCTCAACTGCAACATCGAGGACGGCAGCGTGCA
GCTCGCCGACCACTACCAGCAGAACACCCCCATCGGCGACGGCCCCGTGCTGCTGCCCGACAACCACTAC
CTGAGCACCCAGTCCAAGCTGAGCAAAGACCCCAACGAGAAGCGCGATCACATGGTCCTGCTGGAGTTCG
TGACCGCCGCCGGGATCACTCTCGGCATGGACGAGCTGTACAAGTCCGGACTCAGATCTCGAGGTTCGGG
CCTGCGCTCGCCACCCGTAGCAACTGCTCGAGGTTCGGGCCTGCGCTCGCCACCCGTAGCAACTGCTCGA
GGAGGAGGACCGGTCGCCACCATGGTGAGCAAGGGCGAGGAGCTGTTCACCGGGGTGGTGCCCATCCTGG
TCGAGCTGGACGGCGACGTAAACGGCCACAAGTTCAGCGTGTCCGGCGAGGGCGAGGGCGATGCCACCTA
CGGCAAGCTGACCCTGAAGCTGATCTGCACCACCGGCAAGCTGCCCGTGCCCTGGCCCACCCTCGTGACC
ACCCTGGGCTACGGCCTGCAGTGCTTCGCCCGCTACCCCGACCACATGAAGCAGCACGACTTCTTCAAGT
CCGCCATGCCCGAAGGCTACGTCCAGGAGCGCACCATCTTCTTCAAGGACGACGGCAACTACAAGACCCG
CGCCGAGGTGAAGTTCGAGGGCGACACCCTGGTGAACCGCATCGAGCTGAAGGGCATCGACTTCAAGGAG
GACGGCAACATCCTGGGGCACAAGCTGGAGTACAACTACAACAGCCACAACGTCTATATCACCGCCGACA
AGCAGAAGAACGGCATCAAGGCCAACTTCAAGATCCGCCACAACATCGAGGACGGCGGCGTGCAGCTCGC
CGACCACTACCAGCAGAACACCCCCATCGGCGACGGCCCCGTGCTGCTGCCCGACAACCACTACCTGAGC
TACCAGTCCGCCCTGAGCAAAGACCCCAACGAGAAGCGCGATCACATGGTCCTGCTGGAACGCGTGACCG
CCGCCGGGATCACTCTCGGCATGGACGAGCTGTACAAGTCCGGACTCAGATCATAATCAGCCATACCACA
TTTGTAGAGGTTTTACTTGCTTTAAAAAACCTCCCACACCTCCCCCTGAACCTGAAACATAAAATGAATG
CAATTGTTGTTGTTAACTTGTTTATTGCAGCTTATAATGGTTACAAATAAAGCAATAGCATCACAAATTT
CACAAATAAAGCATTTTTTTCACTGCATTCTAGTTGTGGTTTGTCCAAACTCATCAATGTATCTTAACGC
GTAAATTGTAAGCGTTAATATTTTGTTAAAATTCGCGTTAAATTTTTGTTAAATCAGCTCATTTTTTAAC
CAATAGGCCGAAATCGGCAAAATCCCTTATAAATCAAAAGAATAGACCGAGATAGGGT
[37 nt withheld, positions 2579-2615]
AAAGAACGTGGACTCCAACGTCAAAGG
[49 nt withheld, positions 2643-2691]
T
[91 nt withheld, positions 2693-2783]
G
[124 nt withheld, positions 2785-2908]
CAGGTGGCACTTTTCGGGGAAATGTGCGCGGAACCCCTATTTGTTTATTTTTCTAAATACATTCAAATAT
GTATCCGCTCATGAGACAATAACCCTGATAAATGCTTCAATAATATTGAAAAAGGAAGAGTCCTGAGGCG
GAAAGAACCAGCTGTGGAATGTGTGTCAGTTAGGGTGTGGAAAGTCCCCAGGCTCCCCAGCAGGCAGAAG
TATGCAAAGCATGCATCTCAATTAGTCAGCAACCAGGTGTGGAAAGTCCCCAGGCTCCCCAGCAGGCAGA
AGTATGCAAAGCATGCATCTCAATTAGTCAGCAACCATAGTCCCGCCCCTAACTCCGCCCATCCCGCCCC
TAACTCCGCCCAGTTCCGCCCATTCTCCGCCCCATGGCTGACTAATTTTTTTTATTTATGCAGAGGCCGA
GGCCGCCTCGGCCTCTGAGCTATTCCAGAAGTAGTGAGGAGGCTTTTTTGGAGGCCTAGGCTTTTGCAAA
GATCGATCAAGAGACAGGATGAGGATCGTTTCGCATGATTGAACAAGATGGATTGCACGCAGGTTCTCCG
GCCGCTTGGGTGGAGAGGCTATTCGGCTATGACTGGGCACAACAGACAATCGGCTGCTCTGATGCCGCCG
TGTTCCGGCTGTCAGCGCAGGGGCGCCCGGTTCTTTTTGTCAAGACCGACCTGTCCGGTGCCCTGAATGA
ACTGCAAGACGAGGCAGCGCGGCTATCGTGGCTGGCCACGACGGGCGTTCCTTGCGCAGCTGTGCTCGAC
GTTGTCACTGAAGCGGGAAGGGACTGGCTGCTATTGGGCGAAGTGCCGGGGCAGGATCTCCTGTCATCTC
ACCTTGCTCCTGCCGAGAAAGTATCCATCATGGCTGATGCAATGCGGCGGCTGCATACGCTTGATCCGGC
TACCTGCCCATTCGACCACCAAGCGAAACATCGCATCGAGCGAGCACGTACTCGGATGGAAGCCGGTCTT
GTCGATCAGGATGATCTGGACGAAGAGCATCAGGGGCTCGCGCCAGCCGAACTGTTCGCCAGGCTCAAGG
CGAGCATGCCCGACGGCGAGGATCTCGTCGTGACCCATGGCGATGCCTGCTTGCCGAATATCATGGTGGA
AAATGGCCGCTTTTCTGGATTCATCGACTGTGGCCGGCTGGGTGTGGCGGACCGCTATCAGGACATAGCG
TTGGCTACCCGTGATATTGCTGAAGAGCTTGGCGGCGAATGGGCTGACCGCTTCCTCGTGCTTTACGGTA
TCGCCGCTCCCGATTCGCAGCGCATCGCCTTCTATCGCCTTCTTGACGAGTTCTTCTGAGCGGGACTCTG
GGGTTCGAAATGACCGACCAAGCGACGCCCAACCTGCCATCACGAGATTTCGATTCCACCGCCGCCTTCT
ATGAAAGGTTGGGCTTCGGAATCGTTTTCCGGGACGCCGGCTGGATGATCCTCCAGCGCGGGGATCTCAT
GCTGGAGTTCTTCGCCCACCCTAGGGGGAGGCTAACTGAAACACGGAAGGAGACAATACCGGAAGGAACC
CGCGCTATGACGGCAATAAAAAGACAGAATAAAACGCACGGTGTTGGGTCGTTTGTTCATAAACGCGGGG
TTCGGTCCCAGGGCTGGCACTCTGTCGATACCCCACCGAGACCCCATTGGGGCCAATACGCCCGCGTTTC
TTCCTTTTCCCCACCCCACCCCCCAAGTTCGGGTGAAGGCCCAGGGCTCGCAGCCAACGTCGGGGCGGCA
GGCCCTGCCATAGCCTCAGGTTACTCATATATACTTTAGATTGATTTAAAACTTCATTTTTAATTTAAAA
GGATCTAGGTGAAGATCCTTTTTGATAATCTCATGACCAAAATCCCTTAACGTGAGTTTTCGTTCCACTG
AGCGTCAGACCCCGTAGAAAAGATCAAAGGATCTTCTTGAGATCCTTTTTTTCTGCGCGTAATCTGCTGC
TTGCAAACAAAAAAACCACCGCTACCAGCGGTGGTTTGTTTGCCGGATCAAGAGCTACCAACTCTTTTTC
CGAAGGTAACTGGCTTCAGCAGAGCGCAGATACCAAATACTGTTCTTCTAGTGTAGCCGTAGTTAGGCCA
CCACTTCAAGAACTCTGTAGCACCGCCTACATACCTCGCTCTGCTAATCCTGTTACCAGTGGCTGCTGCC
AGTGGCGATAAGTCGTGTCTTACCGGGTTGGACTCAAGACGATAGTTACCGGATAAGGCGCAGCGGTCGG
GCTGAACGGGGGGTTCGTGCACACAGCCCAGCTTGGAGCGAACGACCTACACCGAACTGAGATACCTACA
GCGTGAGCTATGAGAAAGCGCCACGCTTCCCGAAGGGAGAAAGGCGGACAGGTATCCGGTAAGCGGCAGG
GTCGGAACAGGAGAGCGCACGAGGGAGCTTCCAGGGGGAAACGCCTGGTATCTTTATAGTCCTGTCGGGT
TTCGCCACCTCTGACTTGAGCGTCGATTTTTGTGATGCTCGTCAGGGGGGCGGAGCCTATGGAAAAACGC
CAGCAACGCGGCCTTTTTACGGTTCCTGGCCTTTTGCTGGCCTTTTGCTCACATGTTCTTTCCT
